Addgene plasmid #61940: pETDUET1-hUCH37 (ISF1) - hNFRKB (1-156) GSGS
Purpose: Co-expression of hUCH37 (ISF1) and hNFRKB (1-156) GSGS in E.coli
Depositing lab: Chris Hill. Depositing organization: University of Utah. Publication: Structural Basis for the Activation and Inhibition of the UCH37 Deubiquitylase. VanderLinden RT, Hemmis CW, Schmitt B, Ndoja A, Whitby FG, Robinson H, Cohen RE, Yao T, Hill CP. Mol Cell. 2015 Feb 17. pii: S1097-2765(15)00017-9. doi: 10.1016/j.molcel.2015.01.016. PubMed 25702872.
Backbone
  Vector backbone: pETDUET1
  Backbone manufacturer: Novagen
  Backbone size w/o insert (bp): 5400
  Total vector size (bp): 6900
  Modifications to backbone: PreScission Protease site added between His-tag and MCS1
  Vector type: Bacterial Expression
Growth in bacteria
  Bacterial resistance: Ampicillin, 100 μg/mL
  Growth temperature: 37°C
  Growth strain: DH5alpha
  Copy number: Unknown
Gene/Insert 1
  Gene/Insert name: hUCH37 (ISF1) (alt name: UCHL5)
  Species: H. sapiens (human)
  Insert size (bp): 990
  GenBank ID: NP_057068
  Entrez Gene: UCHL5 (a.k.a. CGI-70, INO80R, UCH-L5, UCH37)
  Promoter: T7
  Tag / fusion protein: 6x HIS (N terminal on backbone)
  Cloning method: Restriction Enzyme; 5′ cloning site XhoI (destroyed during cloning); 3′ cloning site NotI (not destroyed)
  Sequencing primers: 5′ pET Upstream/T7; 3′ DuetDOWN1
Gene/Insert 2
  Gene/Insert name: hNFRKB (1-156) GSGS
  Species: H. sapiens (human)
  Insert size (bp): 471
  Mutation: Construct ends at residue 156, residues 97-100 (NFRF) mutated to GSGS
  GenBank ID: NP_001137307
  Entrez Gene: NFRKB (a.k.a. INO80G)
  Promoter: T7
  Cloning method: Restriction Enzyme; 5′ cloning site NdeI (destroyed during cloning); 3′ cloning site KpnI (not destroyed)
  Sequencing primers: 5′ DuetUP2; 3′ T7 term
Terms and licenses: Academic/Nonprofit Terms; Industry Terms: Not Available to Industry
Depositor comments: NFRF>GSGS mutations were incorporated via Quickchange mutagenesis
How to cite: pETDUET1-hUCH37 (ISF1) - hNFRKB (1-156) GSGS was a gift from Chris Hill (Addgene plasmid # 61940 ; http://n2t.net/addgene:61940 ; RRID:Addgene_61940)
