[The description below was written by a language model from this plasmid's Addgene catalogue record.]
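Description:
pETDUET1-hUCH37 (ISF1) - hNFRKB (1-156) GSGS is a bacterial co-expression plasmid of about 6.9 kb built on the Novagen pETDuet-1 backbone, a vector designed to produce two proteins in the same E. coli cell from two separate cloning sites, each driven by its own T7 promoter. It is selected with ampicillin; the record lists copy number as unknown and provides no feature table, so the origin and other backbone elements are not individually documented here. Because transcription depends on T7 RNA polymerase, protein production requires an expression host that supplies that polymerase, whereas a standard cloning strain is used for propagation.

The first cloning site carries human UCH37 (UCHL5) isoform 1, a roughly 990 bp insert encoding a deubiquitylating enzyme, fused at its N terminus to the backbone-encoded 6xHis tag. The depositor modified the backbone by inserting a PreScission protease site between the His tag and the first cloning site, which allows the tag to be cleaved off after affinity purification. The second site carries an untagged fragment of human NFRKB (INO80G), about 471 bp, ending at residue 156 and with residues 97-100 changed from NFRF to GSGS by site-directed mutagenesis. With only UCH37 tagged, any NFRKB fragment that binds it would co-purify with it.

The stated purpose is co-expression of the two proteins in E. coli, and the associated publication concerns the structural basis of UCH37 activation and inhibition. The GSGS substitution is presumably a variant for probing the role of the NFRF motif in the NFRKB–UCH37 interaction, although the record does not state its functional effect.
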