>Addgene plasmid #61940 | pETDUET1-hUCH37 (ISF1) - hNFRKB (1-156) GSGS | depositor partial sequence | sequence record 101231 | MCS2
ATGGATTCCTTAGACCATATGCTGACAGATCCTCTGGAACTTGGTCCGTGTGGAGATGGCCATGGCACGC
GCATCATGGAGGATTGCCTCCTGGGAGGCACCAGAGTTAGTCTGCCCGAGGACCTTCTGGAGGATCCTGA
GATCTTCTTTGATGTTGTCAGCCTCTCAACATGGCAGGAAGTGTTAAGTGATTCTCAACGTGAACACCTC
CAGCAGTTTCTGCCCCAGTTTCCTGAAGACAGTGCTGAGCAGCAGAATGAACTCATCTTAGCCTTGTTCA
GTGGGGAGGGCTCCGGCTCTGGAAACCCTCTGCACATTGCCCAGAAGCTTTTCCGAGACGGACACTTTAA
CCCCGAGGTGGTCAAGTACCGGCAGTTATGCTTCAAGTCACAGTACAAGCGCTACCTCAACTCCCAGCAG
CAGTATTTCCATCGGCTGCTGAAGCAAATTCTTGCTTCCCGGAGTGATTAA
