>Addgene plasmid #61940 | pETDUET1-hUCH37 (ISF1) - hNFRKB (1-156) GSGS | addgene partial sequence | sequence record 107319 | T7term 5'-GCTAGTTATTGCTCAGCGG-3'
TAGACGAGTCCATGTGCTGGCGTTCAAATTTCGCAGCAGCGGTTTCTTTACCAGACTCGAGGGTACCTTA
ATCACTCCGGGAAGCAAGAATTTGCTTCAGCAGCCGATGGAAATACTGCTGCTGGGAGTTGAGGTAGCGC
TTGTACTGTGACTTGAAGCATAACTGCCGGTACTTGACCACCTCGGGGTTAAAGTGTCCGTCTCGGAAAA
GCTTCTGGGCAATGTGCAGAGGGTTTCCAGAGCCGGAGCCCTCCCCACTGAACAAGGCTAAGATGAGTTC
ATTCTGCTGCTCAGCACTGTCTTCAGGAAACTGGGGCAGAAACTGCTGGAGGTGTTCACGTTGAGAATCA
CTTAACACTTCCTGCCATGTTGAGAGGCTGACAACATCAAAGAAGATCTCAGGATCCTCCAGAAGGTCCT
CGGGCAGACTAACTCTGGTGCCTCCCAGGAGGCAATCCTCCATGATGCGCGTGCCATGGCCATCTCCACA
CGGACCAAGTTCCAGAGGATCTGTCAGCATATGGTCTAAGGAATCCATATTATGTATATCTCCTTCTTAT
ACTTAACTAATATACTAAGATGGGGAATTGTTATCCGCTCACAATTCCCCTATAGTGAGTCGTATTAATT
TCGATTATGCGGCCGTGTACAATACGATTACTTTCTGTTCGACTTAAGCATTATGCGGCCGCCACTGTGC
TGGATATCTGCAGAATTCCACCACACTGGACTAGTGGATCCGAGCTCGGTACCTCATTTGGTTTCCTGAG
CTTTCTTTGCGTTCTGTTTTTCTTTTGCCTTTTCTACTAGTGGTATTAACTGCTGGTGTTCTGCTAA
