>Addgene plasmid #61940 | pETDUET1-hUCH37 (ISF1) - hNFRKB (1-156) GSGS | addgene partial sequence | sequence record 108051 | pBRrevBam 5'-GGTGATGTCGGCGATATAGG-3'
ATGCGTCCGGCGTAGAGGATCGAGATCGATCTCGATCCCGCGAAATTAATACGACTCACTATAGGGGAAT
TGTGAGCGGATAACAATTCCCCTCTAGAAATAATTTTGTTTAACTTTAAGAAGGAGATATACCATGGGCA
GCAGCCATCACCATCATCACCACAGCCAGGATCCGAATTCGAGCTCGGCGCGCCTGCAGGTCGAGATGAC
GGGCAACGCCGGGGAGTGGTGCCTCATGGAAAGCGACCCCGGGGTCTTCACCGAGCTCATTAAAGGATTC
GGTTGCCGAGGAGCCCAAGTAGAAGAAATATGGAGTTTAGAGCCTGAGAATTTTGAAAAATTAAAGCCAG
TTCATGGGTTAATTTTTCTTTTCAAGTGGCAGCCAGGAGAAGAACCAGCAGGCTCTGTGGTTCAGGACTC
CCGACTTGACACGATATTTTTTGCTAAGCAGGTAATTAATAATGCTTGTGCTACTCAAGCCATAGTGAGT
GTGTTACTGAACTGTACCCACCAGGATGTCCATTTAGGCGAGACATTATCAGAGTTTAAAGAATTTTCAC
AAAGTTTTGATGCAGCTATGAAAGGCTTGGCACTGAGCAATTCAGATGTGATTCGACAAGTACACAACAG
TTTCGCCAGACAGCAAATGTTTGAATTTGATACGAAGACATCAGCAAAAGAAGAAGATGCTTTTCACTTT
GTCAGTTATGTTCCTGTTAATGGGAGACTGTATGAATTAGATGGATTAAGAGAAGGACCGATTGATT
