>Addgene plasmid #61940 | pETDUET1-hUCH37 (ISF1) - hNFRKB (1-156) GSGS | depositor partial sequence | sequence record 108052 | MCS1
ATGACGGGCAACGCCGGGGAGTGGTGCCTCATGGAAAGCGACCCCGGGGTCTTCACCGAGCTCATTAAAG
GATTCGGTTGCCGAGGAGCCCAAGTAGAAGAAATATGGAGTTTAGAGCCTGAGAATTTTGAAAAATTAAA
GCCAGTTCATGGGTTAATTTTTCTTTTCAAGTGGCAGCCAGGAGAAGAACCAGCAGGCTCTGTGGTTCAG
GACTCCCGACTTGACACGATATTTTTTGCTAAGCAGGTAATTAATAATGCTTGTGCTACTCAAGCCATAG
TGAGTGTGTTACTGAACTGTACCCACCAGGATGTCCATTTAGGCGAGACATTATCAGAGTTTAAAGAATT
TTCACAAAGTTTTGATGCAGCTATGAAAGGCTTGGCACTGAGCAATTCAGATGTGATTCGACAAGTACAC
AACAGTTTCGCCAGACAGCAAATGTTTGAATTTGATACGAAGACATCAGCAAAAGAAGAAGATGCTTTTC
ACTTTGTCAGTTATGTTCCTGTTAATGGGAGACTGTATGAATTAGATGGATTAAGAGAAGGACCGATTGA
TTTAGGTGCATGCAATCAAGATGATTGGATCAGTGCAGTAAGGCCTGTCATAGAAAAAAGGATACAAAAG
TACAGTGAAGGTGAAATTCGATTTAATTTAATGGCCATTGTGTCTGACAGAAAAATGATATATGAGCAGA
AGATAGCAGAGTTACAAAGACAACTTGCAGAGGAGGAACCCATGGATACAGATCAAGGTAATAGTATGTT
AAGTGCTATTCAGTCAGAAGTTGCCAAAAATCAGATGCTTATTGAAGAGGAAGTACAGAAATTAAAAAGA
TACAAGATTGAGAATATCAGAAGGAAGCATAATTATCTGCCTTTCATTATGGAATTGTTAAAGACTTTAG
CAGAACACCAGCAGTTAATACCACTAGTAGAAAAGGCAAAAGAAAAACAGAACGCAAAGAAAGCTCAGGA
AACCAAATGA
